Addgene plasmid #66248: CHRM1-Tango
Purpose: Expression of G protein-coupled receptors for PRESTO-Tango: parallel receptorome expression and screening via transcriptional output, with transcriptional activation following arrestin translocation
Depositing lab: Bryan Roth. Depositing organization: University of North Carolina at Chapel Hill. Publication: PRESTO-Tango as an open-source resource for interrogation of the druggable human GPCRome. Kroeze WK, Sassano MF, Huang XP, Lansu K, McCorvy JD, Giguere PM, Sciaky N, Roth BL. Nat Struct Mol Biol. 2015 May;22(5):362-9. doi: 10.1038/nsmb.3014. Epub 2015 Apr 20. PubMed 25895059.
Backbone
  Vector backbone: empty Tango
  Backbone size w/o insert (bp): 6632
  Vector type: Mammalian Expression
  Selectable markers: Neomycin (select with G418)
Growth in bacteria
  Bacterial resistance: Ampicillin, 100 μg/mL
  Growth temperature: 37°C
  Growth strain: DH5alpha
  Copy number: High Copy
Gene/Insert
  Gene/Insert name: CHRM1
  Species: H. sapiens (human)
  Insert size (bp): 1380
  Entrez Gene: CHRM1 (a.k.a. HM1, M1, M1R)
  Promoter: CMV
  Tag / fusion protein: FLAG (N terminal on backbone)
  Cloning method: Restriction Enzyme; 5′ cloning site NotI (not destroyed); 3′ cloning site XhoI (unknown if destroyed)
  Sequencing primers: 5′ CMV-F; 3′ Tet-R
Terms and licenses: Academic/Nonprofit Terms; Industry Terms: Not Available to Industry
Depositor comments: Please note: Most of the PRESTO-Tango vectors do not contain the XhoI cut site downstream of the tTA sequence and instead carry an XbaI site. If you need to perform an XhoI digest we recommend sequencing with a forward primer at the C-terminus of tTA to determine which of the two sites is present. Suggested primer: 5-gagctccacttagacggcgagg-3. Original backbone was pcDNA3.1(+). These plasmids were generated as part of the Illuminating the Druggable Genome (IDG) program sponsored by the NIH Common Fund. The goal of this program is to identify, gather, and distribute information and resources for proteins that currently are not well-studied yet belong to commonly drug-targeted protein families: protein kinases, non-olfactory G-protein coupled receptors (GPCRs), and ion channels. The IDG program is designed to develop fundamental research tools for understudied proteins, elucidate their function, and disseminate the IDG-related resources and data to the greater scientific community.
How to cite: CHRM1-Tango was a gift from Bryan Roth (Addgene plasmid # 66248 ; http://n2t.net/addgene:66248 ; RRID:Addgene_66248)
