[The description below was written by a language model from this plasmid's Addgene catalogue record.]
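Description:
CHRM1-Tango is a mammalian expression plasmid from the PRESTO-Tango collection, built on an "empty Tango" backbone of about 6.6 kb that was itself derived from pcDNA3.1(+). It is propagated in E. coli as a high-copy plasmid under ampicillin selection. It also carries a neomycin resistance marker, so transfected mammalian cells can be selected with G418. The insert is the human CHRM1 coding sequence (about 1.4 kb), which encodes the M1 muscarinic acetylcholine receptor. Expression is driven by the CMV promoter, and the backbone supplies an N-terminal FLAG tag that can be used to detect the receptor.

The depositor comments indicate that a tTA (tetracycline transactivator) sequence lies downstream of the receptor, which fits the Tango assay design named in the purpose field. In that design, agonist activation of the GPCR recruits arrestin, and this translocation event is converted into transcriptional activation of a reporter, giving a readout that does not depend on which G protein the receptor couples to. The record does not list the other elements of the fusion, such as linker, protease cleavage site or any added C-terminal tail, nor the reporter cell line, and no feature table is provided to confirm the layout. The receptor was cloned using NotI at the 5′ end, with XhoI recorded at the 3′ end. The depositor cautions that most vectors in the set actually carry an XbaI site rather than XhoI downstream of tTA, so the site present should be checked by sequencing.

The construct is one member of a library for parallel screening of ligands across the druggable human GPCRome, generated under the Illuminating the Druggable Genome program.
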