>Addgene plasmid #66248 | CHRM1-Tango | depositor partial sequence | sequence record 113109 | empty Tango
GACGGATCGGGAGATCTCCCGATCCCCTATGGTGCACTCTCAGTACAATCTGCTCTGATGCCGCATAGTT
AAGCCAGTATCTGCTCCCTGCTTGTGTGTTGGAGGTCGCTGAGTAGTGCGCGAGCAAAATTTAAGCTACA
ACAAGGCAAGGCTTGACCGACAATTGCATGAAGAATCTGCTTAGGGTTAGGCGTTTTGCGCTGCTTCGCG
ATGTACGGGCCAGATATACGCGTTGACATTGATTATTGACTAGTTATTAATAGTAATCAATTACGGGGTC
ATTAGTTCATAGCCCATATATGGAGTTCCGCGTTACATAACTTACGGTAAATGGCCCGCCTGGCTGACCG
CCCAACGACCCCCGCCCATTGACGTCAATAATGACGTATGTTCCCATAGTAACGCCAATAGGGACTTTCC
ATTGACGTCAATGGGTGGAGTATTTACGGTAAACTGCCCACTTGGCAGTACATCAAGTGTATCATATGCC
AAGTACGCCCCCTATTGACGTCAATGACGGTAAATGGCCCGCCTGGCATTATGCCCAGTACATGACCTTA
TGGGACTTTCCTACTTGGCAGTACATCTACGTATTAGTCATCGCTATTACCATGGTGATGCGGTTTTGGC
AGTACATCAATGGGCGTGGATAGCGGTTTGACTCACGGGGATTTCCAAGTCTCCACCCCATTGACGTCAA
TGGGAGTTTGTTTTGGCACCAAAATCAACGGGACTTTCCAAAATGTCGTAACAACTCCGCCCCATTGACG
CAAATGGGCGGTAGGCGTGTACGGTGGGAGGTCTATATAAGCAGAGCTCTCTGGCTAACTAGAGAACCCA
CTGCTTACTGGCTTATCGAAATTAATACGACTCACTATAGGGAGACCCAAGCTGGCTAGCGTTTAAACTT
AAGCTTGGTACCGAGCTCGGATCCACTAGTCCAGTGTGGTGGAATTCTGCAGATATCCAGCACAGTGGCG
GCCGCGCCACCATGAAGACGATCATCGCCCTGAGCTACATCTTCTGCCTGGTATTCGCCGACTACAAGGA
CGATGATGACGCCAGCATCGATACCGGTGGACGCACCCCACCCAGCCTGGGTCCCCAAGATGAGTCCTGC
ACCACCGCCAGCTCCTCCCTGGCCAAGGACACTTCATCGACCGGTGAGAACCTGTACTTCCAGCTAAGAT
TAGATAAAAGTAAAGTGATTAACAGCGCATTAGAGCTGCTTAATGAGGTCGGAATCGAAGGTTTAACAAC
CCGTAAACTCGCCCAGAAGCTAGGTGTAGAGCAGCCTACATTGTATTGGCATGTAAAAAATAAGCGGGCT
TTGCTCGACGCCTTAGCCATTGAGATGTTAGATAGGCACCATACTCACTTTTGCCCTTTAGAAGGGGAAA
GCTGGCAAGATTTTTTACGTAATAACGCTAAAAGTTTTAGATGTGCTTTACTAAGTCATCGCGATGGAGC
AAAAGTACATTTAGGTACACGGCCTACAGAAAAACAGTATGAAACTCTCGAAAATCAATTAGCCTTTTTA
TGCCAACAAGGTTTTTCACTAGAGAATGCATTATATGCACTCAGCGCTGTGGGGCATTTTACTTTAGGTT
GCGTATTGGAAGATCAAGAGCATCAAGTCGCTAAAGAAGAAAGGGAAACACCTACTACTGATAGTATGCC
GCCATTATTACGACAAGCTATCGAATTATTTGATCACCAAGGTGCAGAGCCAGCCTTCTTATTCGGCCTT
GAATTGATCATATGCGGATTAGAAAAACAACTTAAATGTGAAAGTGGGTCCGCGTACAGCCGCGCGCGTA
CGAAAAACAATTACGGGTCTACCATCGAGGGCCTGCTCGATCTCCCGGACGACGACGCCCCCGAAGAGGC
GGGGCTGGCGGCTCCGCGCCTGTCCTTTCTCCCCGCGGGACACACGCGCAGACTGTCGACGGCCCCCCCG
ACCGATGTCAGCCTGGGGGACGAGCTCCACTTAGACGGCGAGGACGTGGCGATGGCGCATGCCGACGCGC
TAGACGATTTCGATCTGGACATGTTGGGGGACGGGGATTCCCCGGGTCCGGGATTTACCCCCCACGACTC
CGCCCCCTACGGCGCTCTGGATATGGCCGACTTCGAGTTTGAGCAGATGTTTACCGATGCCCTTGGAATT
GACGAGTACGGTGGGTAGCTCGAGTCTAGAGGGCCCGTTTAAACCCGCTGATCAGCCTCGACTGTGCCTT
CTAGTTGCCAGCCATCTGTTGTTTGCCCCTCCCCCGTGCCTTCCTTGACCCTGGAAGGTGCCACTCCCAC
TGTCCTTTCCTAATAAAATGAGGAAATTGCATCGCATTGTCTGAGTAGGTGTCATTCTATTCTGGGGGGT
GGGGTGGGGCAGGACAGCAAGGGGGAGGATTGGGAAGACAATAGCAGGCATGCTGGGGATGCGGTGGGCT
CTATGGCTTCTGAGGCGGAAAGAACCAGCTGGGGCTCTAGGGGGTATCCCC
[124 nt withheld, positions 2502-2625]
C
[91 nt withheld, positions 2627-2717]
A
[49 nt withheld, positions 2719-2767]
CCTTTGACGTTGGAGTCCACGTTCTTT
[37 nt withheld, positions 2795-2831]
ACCCTATCTCGGTCTATTCTTTTGATTTATAAGGGATTTTGCCGATTTCGGCCTATTGGTTAAAAAATGA
GCTGATTTAACAAAAATTTAACGCGAATTAATTCTGTGGAATGTGTGTCAGTTAGGGTGTGGAAAGTCCC
CAGGCTCCCCAGCAGGCAGAAGTATGCAAAGCATGCATCTCAATTAGTCAGCAACCAGGTGTGGAAAGTC
CCCAGGCTCCCCAGCAGGCAGAAGTATGCAAAGCATGCATCTCAATTAGTCAGCAACCATAGTCCCGCCC
CTAACTCCGCCCATCCCGCCCCTAACTCCGCCCAGTTCCGCCCATTCTCCGCCCCATGGCTGACTAATTT
TTTTTATTTATGCAGAGGCCGAGGCCGCCTCTGCCTCTGAGCTATTCCAGAAGTAGTGAGGAGGCTTTTT
TGGAGGCCTAGGCTTTTGCAAAAAGCTCCCGGGAGCTTGTATATCCATTTTCGGATCTGATCAAGAGACA
GGATGAGGATCGTTTCGCATGATTGAACAAGATGGATTGCACGCAGGTTCTCCGGCCGCTTGGGTGGAGA
GGCTATTCGGCTATGACTGGGCACAACAGACAATCGGCTGCTCTGATGCCGCCGTGTTCCGGCTGTCAGC
GCAGGGGCGCCCGGTTCTTTTTGTCAAGACCGACCTGTCCGGTGCCCTGAATGAACTGCAGGACGAGGCA
GCGCGGCTATCGTGGCTGGCCACGACGGGCGTTCCTTGCGCAGCTGTGCTCGACGTTGTCACTGAAGCGG
GAAGGGACTGGCTGCTATTGGGCGAAGTGCCGGGGCAGGATCTCCTGTCATCTCACCTTGCTCCTGCCGA
GAAAGTATCCATCATGGCTGATGCAATGCGGCGGCTGCATACGCTTGATCCGGCTACCTGCCCATTCGAC
CACCAAGCGAAACATCGCATCGAGCGAGCACGTACTCGGATGGAAGCCGGTCTTGTCGATCAGGATGATC
TGGACGAAGAGCATCAGGGGCTCGCGCCAGCCGAACTGTTCGCCAGGCTCAAGGCGCGCATGCCCGACGG
CGAGGATCTCGTCGTGACCCATGGCGATGCCTGCTTGCCGAATATCATGGTGGAAAATGGCCGCTTTTCT
GGATTCATCGACTGTGGCCGGCTGGGTGTGGCGGACCGCTATCAGGACATAGCGTTGGCTACCCGTGATA
TTGCTGAAGAGCTTGGCGGCGAATGGGCTGACCGCTTCCTCGTGCTTTACGGTATCGCCGCTCCCGATTC
GCAGCGCATCGCCTTCTATCGCCTTCTTGACGAGTTCTTCTGAGCGGGACTCTGGGGTTCGAAATGACCG
ACCAAGCGACGCCCAACCTGCCATCACGAGATTTCGATTCCACCGCCGCCTTCTATGAAAGGTTGGGCTT
CGGAATCGTTTTCCGGGACGCCGGCTGGATGATCCTCCAGCGCGGGGATCTCATGCTGGAGTTCTTCGCC
CACCCCAACTTGTTTATTGCAGCTTATAATGGTTACAAATAAAGCAATAGCATCACAAATTTCACAAATA
AAGCATTTTTTTCACTGCATTCTAGTTGTGGTTTGTCCAAACTCATCAATGTATCTTATCATGTCTGTAT
ACCGTCGACCTCTAGCTAGAGCTTGGCGTAATCATGGTCATAGCTGTTTCCTGTGTGAAATTGTTATCCG
CTCACAATTCCACACAACATACGAGCCGGAAGCATAAAGTGTAAAGCCTGGGGTGCCTAATGAGTGAGCT
AACTCACATTAATTGCGTTGCGCTCACTGCCCGCTTTCCAGTCGGGAAACCTGTCGTGCCAGCTGCATTA
ATGAATCGGCCAACGCGCGGGGAGAGGCGGTTTGCGTATTGGGCGCTCTTCCGCTTCCTCGCTCACTGAC
TCGCTGCGCTCGGTCGTTCGGCTGCGGCGAGCGGTATCAGCTCACTCAAAGGCGGTAATACGGTTATCCA
CAGAATCAGGGGATAACGCAGGAAAGAACATGTGAGCAAAAGGCCAGCAAAAGGCCAGGAACCGTAAAAA
GGCCGCGTTGCTGGCGTTTTTCCATAGGCTCCGCCCCCCTGACGAGCATCACAAAAATCGACGCTCAAGT
CAGAGGTGGCGAAACCCGACAGGACTATAAAGATACCAGGCGTTTCCCCCTGGAAGCTCCCTCGTGCGCT
CTCCTGTTCCGACCCTGCCGCTTACCGGATACCTGTCCGCCTTTCTCCCTTCGGGAAGCGTGGCGCTTTC
TCATAGCTCACGCTGTAGGTATCTCAGTTCGGTGTAGGTCGTTCGCTCCAAGCTGGGCTGTGTGCACGAA
CCCCCCGTTCAGCCCGACCGCTGCGCCTTATCCGGTAACTATCGTCTTGAGTCCAACCCGGTAAGACACG
ACTTATCGCCACTGGCAGCAGCCACTGGTAACAGGATTAGCAGAGCGAGGTATGTAGGCGGTGCTACAGA
GTTCTTGAAGTGGTGGCCTAACTACGGCTACACTAGAAGAACAGTATTTGGTATCTGCGCTCTGCTGAAG
CCAGTTACCTTCGGAAAAAGAGTTGGTAGCTCTTGATCCGGCAAACAAACCACCGCTGGTAGCGGTTTTT
TTGTTTGCAAGCAGCAGATTACGCGCAGAAAAAAAGGATCTCAAGAAGATCCTTTGATCTTTTCTACGGG
GTCTGACGCTCAGTGGAACGAAAACTCACGTTAAGGGATTTTGGTCATGAGATTATCAAAAAGGATCTTC
ACCTAGATCCTTTTAAATTAAAAATGAAGTTTTAAATCAATCTAAAGTATATATGAGTAAACTTGGTCTG
ACAGTTACCAATGCTTAATCAGTGAGGCACCTATCTCAGCGATCTGTCTATTTCGTTCATCCATAGTTGC
CTGACTCCCCGTCGTGTAGATAACTACGATACGGGAGGGCTTACCATCTGGCCCCAGTGCTGCAATGATA
CCGCGAGACCCACGCTCACCGGCTCCAGATTTATCAGCAATAAACCAGCCAGCCGGAAGGGCCGAGCGCA
GAAGTGGTCCTGCAACTTTATCCGCCTCCATCCAGTCTATTAATTGTTGCCGGGAAGCTAGAGTAAGTAG
TTCGCCAGTTAATAGTTTGCGCAACGTTGTTGCCATTGCTACAGGCATCGTGGTGTCACGCTCGTCGTTT
GGTATGGCTTCATTCAGCTCCGGTTCCCAACGATCAAGGCGAGTTACATGATCCCCCATGTTGTGCAAAA
AAGCGGTTAGCTCCTTCGGTCCTCCGATCGTTGTCAGAAGTAAGTTGGCCGCAGTGTTATCACTCATGGT
TATGGCAGCACTGCATAATTCTCTTACTGTCATGCCATCCGTAAGATGCTTTTCTGTGACTGGTGAGTAC
TCAACCAAGTCATTCTGAGAATAGTGTATGCGGCGACCGAGTTGCTCTTGCCCGGCGTCAATACGGGATA
ATACCGCGCCACATAGCAGAACTTTAAAAGTGCTCATCATTGGAAAACGTTCTTCGGGGCGAAAACTCTC
AAGGATCTTACCGCTGTTGAGATCCAGTTCGATGTAACCCACTCGTGCACCCAACTGATCTTCAGCATCT
TTTACTTTCACCAGCGTTTCTGGGTGAGCAAAAACAGGAAGGCAAAATGCCGCAAAAAAGGGAATAAGGG
CGACACGGAAATGTTGAATACTCATACTCTTCCTTTTTCAATATTATTGAAGCATTTATCAGGGTTATTG
TCTCATGAGCGGATACATATTTGAATGTATTTAGAAAAATAAACAAATAGGGGTTCCGCGCACATTTCCC
CGAAAAGTGCCACCTGACGTC
