>Addgene plasmid #66248 | CHRM1-Tango | depositor partial sequence | sequence record 113110 | CHRM1
ATGAATACAAGCGCTCCTCCAGCGGTTTCCCCAAATATTACGGTGCTGGCACCTGGGAAAGGACCATGGC
AAGTTGCTTTTATCGGTATCACCACCGGCTTGCTCTCCTTGGCAACAGTCACGGGCAATTTGCTCGTACT
GATCTCATTTAAGGTGAACACAGAGCTGAAAACAGTGAACAACTACTTCTTGTTGAGTTTGGCCTGTGCG
GACCTTATTATCGGAACGTTTTCAATGAATCTGTATACAACCTATCTCCTGATGGGCCACTGGGCGCTGG
GAACCCTTGCTTGCGACCTTTGGTTGGCCCTTGATTACGTGGCGAGCAACGCAAGCGTCATGAATCTCCT
GTTGATATCATTTGACAGGTATTTTTCTGTTACCCGGCCCCTGAGCTACAGAGCTAAACGAACTCCACGA
CGCGCTGCACTGATGATTGGTCTGGCCTGGCTGGTCAGTTTTGTCCTGTGGGCCCCTGCCATACTGTTTT
GGCAGTACCTGGTGGGAGAGCGCACCGTGCTTGCAGGTCAGTGCTATATACAGTTTCTGTCTCAGCCCAT
AATCACATTCGGCACCGCGATGGCGGCATTTTACTTGCCTGTGACTGTTATGTGTACTCTGTATTGGCGA
ATTTACCGCGAAACCGAGAATAGAGCCAGGGAACTTGCTGCACTGCAGGGTTCAGAGACACCCGGAAAGG
GCGGCGGCTCCAGTAGTAGCAGTGAGAGAAGTCAACCTGGGGCTGAAGGGTCCCCCGAGACTCCCCCAGG
AAGGTGCTGCCGATGCTGCAGGGCCCCTAGATTGTTGCAGGCCTACTCTTGGAAGGAGGAAGAGGAGGAA
GACGAAGGCTCCATGGAGAGTCTCACCTCTTCAGAGGGGGAAGAGCCAGGGAGCGAGGTGGTTATCAAGA
TGCCAATGGTGGACCCAGAAGCGCAGGCACCAACAAAACAGCCCCCACGAAGTAGCCCCAACACCGTTAA
AAGACCAACTAAAAAGGGGAGGGATCGCGCAGGCAAGGGTCAAAAACCCAGGGGAAAGGAACAGCTGGCG
AAGCGGAAAACCTTCAGCCTCGTGAAGGAAAAGAAAGCCGCACGAACCCTGTCCGCTATCTTGCTGGCTT
TCATACTGACCTGGACGCCTTATAACATTATGGTGCTGGTCTCCACCTTTTGTAAAGATTGCGTCCCAGA
GACACTTTGGGAGCTGGGGTACTGGCTGTGCTATGTGAACTCCACAATTAACCCAATGTGTTATGCCTTG
TGTAATAAAGCGTTCAGAGATACATTCCGGCTTCTCCTTCTGTGCCGGTGGGATAAGAGGCGCTGGCGCA
AAATCCCCAAACGGCCCGGGTCAGTTCACAGAACACCTAGCAGACAATGT
