>Addgene plasmid #66248 | CHRM1-Tango | addgene partial sequence | sequence record 116974 | CMV-F 5'-CGCAAATGGGCGGTAGGCGTG-3'
TCTCTGGCTAACTAGAGAACCCACTGCTTACTGGCTTATCGAAATTAATACGACTCACTATAGGGAGACC
CAAGCTGGCTAGCGTTTAAACTTAAGCTTGGTACCGAGCTCGGATCCACTAGTCCAGTGTGGTGGAATTC
TGCAGATATCCAGCACAGTGGCGGCCGCGCCACCATGAAGACGATCATCGCCCTGAGCTACATCTTCTGC
CTGGTATTCGCCGACTACAAGGACGATGATGACGCCAGCATCGATATGAATACAAGCGCTCCTCCAGCGG
TTTCCCCAAATATTACGGTGCTGGCACCTGGGAAAGGACCATGGCAAGTTGCTTTTATCGGTATCACCAC
CGGCTTGCTCTCCTTGGCAACAGTCACGGGCAATTTGCTCGTACTGATCTCATTTAAGGTGAACACAGAG
CTGAAAACAGTGAACAACTACTTCTTGTTGAGTTTGGCCTGTGCGGACCTTATTATCGGAACGTTTTCAA
TGAATCTGTATACAACCTATCTCCTGATGGGCCACTGGGCGCTGGGAACCCTTGCTTGCGACCTTTGGTT
GGCCCTTGATTACGTGGCGAGCAACGCAAGCGTCATGAATCTCCTGTTGATATCATTTGACAGGTATTTT
TCTGTTACCCGGCCCCTGAGCTACAGAGCTAAACGAACTCCACGACGCGCTGCACTGATGATTGGTCTGG
CCTGGCTGGTCAGTTTTGTCCTGTGGGCCCCTGCCATACTGTTTTGGCAGTACCTGGTGGGAGAGCGCAC
CGTGCTTGCAGGTCAGTGCTATATACAGTTTCTGTCTCAGCCCATAATCACATTCGGCACCGCGATGGCG
GCATTTTACTTGCCTGTGACTGTTATGTGTACTCTGTATTGGCGAATTTACCGCGAAACCGAGAATAGAG
CCAGGGAACTTGCTGCACTGCAGGGTTCAGAGACACCCGGAAAGGGCGGCGGCTCCAGTAGTAGCAGTGA
GAGAAGTCAACCTGGGGCTGAAGGGTCCCCCGAGACTCCCCCAGGAAGGTGCTGCCGATGCTGCAGGGCC
C
