>Addgene plasmid #66248 | CHRM1-Tango | addgene partial sequence | sequence record 117649 | Tet-R 5'-GGCGAGTTTACGGGTTGTTA-3'
CTCTAATGCGCTGTTAATCACTTTACTTTTATCTAATCTTAGCTGGAAGTACAGGTTCTCACCGGTCGAT
GAAGTGTCCTTGGCCAGGGAGGAGCTGGCGGTGGTGCAGGACTCATCTTGGGGACCCAGGCTGGGTGGGG
TGCGTCCACCGGTATCGATACATTGTCTGCTAGGTGTTCTGTGAACTGACCCGGGCCGTTTGGGGATTTT
GCGCCAGCGCCTCTTATCCCACCGGCACAGAAGGAGAAGCCGGAATGTATCTCTGAACGCTTTATTACAC
AAGGCATAACACATTGGGTTAATTGTGGAGTTCACATAGCACAGCCAGTACCCCAGCTCCCAAAGTGTCT
CTGGGACGCAATCTTTACAAAAGGTGGAGACCAGCACCATAATGTTATAAGGCGTCCAGGTCAGTATGAA
AGCCAGCAAGATAGCGGACAGGGTTCGTGCGGCTTTCTTTTCCTTCACGAGGCTGAAGGTTTTCCGCTTC
GCCAGCTGTTCCTTTCCCCTGGGTTTTTGACCCTTGCCTGCGCGATCCCTCCCCTTTTTAGTTGGTCTTT
TAACGGTGTTGGGGCTACTTCGTGGGGGCTGTTTTGTTGGTGCCTGCGCTTCTGGGTCCACCATTGGCAT
CTTGATAACCACCTCGCTCCCTGGCTCTTCCCCCTCTGAAGAGGTGAGACTCTCCATGGAGCCTTCGTCT
TCCTCCTCTTCCTCCTTCCAAGAGTAGGCCTGCAACAATCTAGGGGCCCTGCAGCATCGGCAGCACCTTC
CTGGGGGAGTCTCGGGGGACCCTTCAGCCCCAGGTTGACTTCTCTCACTGCTACTACTGGAGCCGCCGCC
CTTTCCGGGTGTCTCTGAACCCTGCAGTGCAGCAAGTTCCCTGGCTCTATTCTCGGTTTCGCGGTAAATT
CGCCAATACAGAGTACACATAACAGTCACAGGCAAGTAAAATGCCGCCATCGCGGTGCCGAATGTGATTA
TGGGCTGAGACAGAAA
